Addgene plasmid #68453: TOPO CCSP
Purpose: TOPO construct expressing CCSP for generation of GMAP-compatible promoter
Depositing lab: Tyler Jacks. Depositing organization: Massachusetts Institute of Technology. Publication: A Modular Assembly Platform for Rapid Generation of DNA Constructs. Akama-Garren EH, Joshi NS, Tammela T, Chang GP, Wagner BL, Lee DY, Rideout Iii WM, Papagiannakopoulos T, Xue W, Jacks T. Sci Rep. 2016 Feb 18;6:16836. doi: 10.1038/srep16836. PubMed 26887506.
Backbone
  Vector backbone: TOPO 1-4
  Backbone size w/o insert (bp): 3519
  Vector type: Bacterial Expression ; GMAP
Growth in bacteria
  Bacterial resistance: Kanamycin, 50 μg/mL
  Growth temperature: 37°C
  Growth strain: Stbl3
  Copy number: Unknown
Gene/Insert
  Gene/Insert name: Clara Cell Secretory Protein Promoter (alt name: CCSP)
  Insert size (bp): 800
  Promoter: Plac
  Cloning method: Gibson Cloning
  Sequencing primers: 5′ GATCAGTGTGAGGGAGTGTAAAGCTGGTTT; 3′ CCGCTTAAGCTGTAGCGCTAATGTCGGGTC
Terms and licenses: Academic/Nonprofit Terms; Industry Terms: Not Available to Industry
How to cite: TOPO CCSP was a gift from Tyler Jacks (Addgene plasmid # 68453 ; http://n2t.net/addgene:68453 ; RRID:Addgene_68453)
