[The description below was written by a language model from this plasmid's Addgene catalogue record and pLannotate feature annotations shown in this document.]
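Description:
TOPO CCSP is a small bacterial cloning plasmid (4,359 nt in the full sequence record) that serves as a donor, or "part", vector in the GMAP modular assembly system. It carries the Clara Cell Secretory Protein (CCSP) promoter, recorded as an insert of about 800 bp placed into a "TOPO 1-4" backbone by Gibson cloning. Although the catalogue purpose speaks of "expressing CCSP", the insert is a promoter fragment rather than a coding sequence, and the plasmid's stated role is to supply a GMAP-compatible promoter module for assembly into downstream constructs. The species of origin of the promoter is not given.

The feature table matches a TOPO-style cloning backbone. A high-copy ColE1/pUC-type origin supports replication in E. coli. Selection is by kanamycin through the Tn5-derived NeoR/KanR aminoglycoside phosphotransferase gene, and a BleoR (Sh ble) cassette behind a partial AmpR promoter is also annotated. The cloning region lies downstream of a CAP binding site, lac promoter and lac operator, which accounts for the "Plac" entry in the catalogue. It is flanked by opposing SP6 and T7 phage promoters, and the unannotated interval between them corresponds to the position of the insert, although the CCSP promoter itself is not labelled. The very short micrococcal nuclease match within that interval is most likely a spurious hit. Downstream of the T7 site are lacZα and ccdB fragments, which together resemble the lacZα–ccdB fusion used for positive selection of insert-containing clones in TOPO vectors. Fragments of lacI, Tn5 transposase and bom appear to be backbone remnants.
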