Features (pLannotate 1.2.2; 15 found; start..end, strand, type, name):
      2..94      +  CDS            lacI (fragment): lac repressor; lacI; The lac repressor binds to the lac operator to inhibit transcription in E. coli. This inhibition can be relieved by adding lactose or isopropyl-β-D-thiogalactopyranoside (IPTG).
    107..128     +  protein_bind   CAP binding site: CAP binding activates transcription in the presence of cAMP. E. coli catabolite activator protein
    143..173     +  promoter       lac promoter: promoter for the E. coli lac operon
    181..197     +  protein_bind   lac operator: The lac repressor binds to the lac operator to inhibit transcription in E. coli. This inhibition can be relieved by adding lactose or isopropyl-β-D-thiogalactopyranoside (IPTG). lac repressor encoded by lacI
    239..257     +  promoter       SP6 promoter: promoter for bacteriophage SP6 RNA polymerase
    597..613     -  CDS            MNase (fragment): micrococcal nuclease from Staphylococcus aureus
   1247..1265    -  promoter       T7 promoter: promoter for bacteriophage T7 RNA polymerase
   1268..1415    +  CDS            lacZα (fragment): LacZα fragment of β-galactosidase; lacZ fragment
   1425..1728    +  CDS            ccdB (fragment): CcdB, a bacterial toxin that poisons DNA gyrase; ccdB; Plasmids containing the ccdB gene cannot be propagated in standard E. coli strains.
   1776..2045    +  CDS            tnpA (fragment): TN5P_ECOLX - Also known as tnp. Experimental evidence at protein level: Swiss-Prot protein existence level 1. Mediates transposition of transposon Tn5 by a 'cut and paste' mechanism. First, the monomeric transposase binds the 19 bp inverted DNA repeats flanking the transposon. Then, dimerization of the DNA- bound transposase creates a synaptic DNA complex. After nicking of the first DNA strand, excision of the transposon proceeds through a series of intermediates. The transposase then mediates the insertion of the transposon at a new site by strand transfer. The activity of the wild- type tran
   2077..2871    +  CDS            NeoR/KanR: aminoglycoside phosphotransferase from Tn5; aph(3')-II (or nptII); confers resistance to neomycin, kanamycin, and G418 (Geneticin®)
   2892..2943    -  misc_feature   bom (fragment): basis of mobility region from pBR322
   2970..3058    +  promoter       AmpR promoter (fragment): bla
   3078..3452    +  CDS            BleoR: antibiotic-binding protein; Sh ble from Streptoalloteichus hindustanus; confers resistance to bleomycin, phleomycin, and Zeocin™
   3590..4178    +  rep_origin     ori: high-copy-number ColE1/pMB1/pBR322/pUC origin of replication
>Addgene plasmid #68453 | TOPO CCSP | depositor full sequence | sequence record 128125 | Full plasmid sequence
AGCGCCCAATACGCAAACCGCCTCTCCCCGCGCGTTGGCCGATTCATTAATGCAGCTGGCACGACAGGTT
TCCCGACTGGAAAGCGGGCAGTGAGCGCAACGCAATTAATGTGAGTTAGCTCACTCATTAGGCACCCCAG
GCTTTACACTTTATGCTTCCGGCTCGTATGTTGTGTGGAATTGTGAGCGGATAACAATTTCACACAGGAA
ACAGCTATGACCATGATTACGCCAAGCTATTTAGGTGACACTATAGAATACTCAAGCTATGCATCAAGCT
TGGTACCGAGCTCGGATCAGTGTGAGGGAGTGTAAAGCTGGTTTCCTGGGAATGGCTAACACTTGAGAAC
TGTCAACATCATGAAAGGATAAGAAAGAATGGCCAAGGAAAGAAAACAGGAAAGAGCTGAGTGTGGGAGA
GGCCTGGAGAGAATGGGGCAAGAAGTGGGAGGCTAAAGGGTAAGGGCAAGGGAGGGTCAAGTCAGATGAG
GACTGAAGGTGCTTTCAACTGGTAGGACTTGAGGGCTGCTCTGGGTAGGAGCCAGCCCGGTCTGGGCCCT
GGGTCTCTCATGTGTTCTATGGAGAAGTCTTTATATTTGTTCATGTGTATTGTATGTGGGCTCTAACCTG
GCCAACAATGCCCAAGAATCAAGTGATTTTTGTGGCTTGAAGTCTAGCCACTTTCCTTGGAGGGAGGCAA
TAGAAGGAGCCTAGTGACATCTCGGACGGAGTCTGGGGTCTTTGTCCTTCCCCTTGATTCCTGAAGGGTC
TCCAGCCTCTGGTTCTCCAGGGTTGGCAAGTCTACAATTGCTTCCCGGAACCTGGAGTGCTCAGTGCTTG
ACTTTAAAGAGGACACAGGTGCCTACAGTTCCACGACCTCTGGGTTCCCCGACGCCCCCCCCCCCGCACT
GCCCATTGCCCAAACACCCCACAAGTGGCCTATTGTGTGAGCTCAGTTTCAATGGGAAAAGAAACTGGGT
TTATGAAAAGAGATTATTTGCTTATTGCATGGAGATGACTAAGTAAATAGTGCAATTTCTTGAGTGGAGC
ACAATCCCTGCCCCTACCTCTTGTGGGCTGCCAGGAACATATAAAAAGCCACACGCATACCCACACATAC
CCGACCCGACATTAGCGCTACAGCTTAAGCGGGATCCACTAGTAACGGCCGCCAGTGTGCTGGAATTCTG
CAGATATCCATCACACTGGCGGCCGCTCGAGCATGCATCTAGAGGGCCCAATTCGCCCTATAGTGAGTCG
TATTACAATTCACTGGCCGTCGTTTTACAACGTCGTGACTGGGAAAACCCTGGCGTTACCCAACTTAATC
GCCTTGCAGCACATCCCCCTTTCGCCAGCTGGCGTAATAGCGAAGAGGCCCGCACCGATCGCCCTTCCCA
ACAGTTGCGCAGCCTATACGTACGGCAGTTTAAGGTTTACACCTATAAAAGAGAGAGCCGTTATCGTCTG
TTTGTGGATGTACAGAGTGATATTATTGACACGCCGGGGCGACGGATGGTGATCCCCCTGGCCAGTGCAC
GTCTGCTGTCAGATAAAGTCTCCCGTGAACTTTACCCGGTGGTGCATATCGGGGATGAAAGCTGGCGCAT
GATGACCACCGATATGGCCAGTGTGCCGGTCTCCGTTATCGGGGAAGAAGTGGCTGATCTCAGCCACCGC
GAAAATGACATCAAAAACGCCATTAACCTGATGTTCTGGGGAATATAAATGTCAGGCATGAGATTATCAA
AAAGGATCTTCACCTAGATCCTTTTCACGTAGAAAGCCAGTCCGCAGAAACGGTGCTGACCCCGGATGAA
TGTCAGCTACTGGGCTATCTGGACAAGGGAAAACGCAAGCGCAAAGAGAAAGCAGGTAGCTTGCAGTGGG
CTTACATGGCGATAGCTAGACTGGGCGGTTTTATGGACAGCAAGCGAACCGGAATTGCCAGCTGGGGCGC
CCTCTGGTAAGGTTGGGAAGCCCTGCAAAGTAAACTGGATGGCTTTCTCGCCGCCAAGGATCTGATGGCG
CAGGGGATCAAGCTCTGATCAAGAGACAGGATGAGGATCGTTTCGCATGATTGAACAAGATGGATTGCAC
GCAGGTTCTCCGGCCGCTTGGGTGGAGAGGCTATTCGGCTATGACTGGGCACAACAGACAATCGGCTGCT
CTGATGCCGCCGTGTTCCGGCTGTCAGCGCAGGGGCGCCCGGTTCTTTTTGTCAAGACCGACCTGTCCGG
TGCCCTGAATGAACTGCAAGACGAGGCAGCGCGGCTATCGTGGCTGGCCACGACGGGCGTTCCTTGCGCA
GCTGTGCTCGACGTTGTCACTGAAGCGGGAAGGGACTGGCTGCTATTGGGCGAAGTGCCGGGGCAGGATC
TCCTGTCATCTCACCTTGCTCCTGCCGAGAAAGTATCCATCATGGCTGATGCAATGCGGCGGCTGCATAC
GCTTGATCCGGCTACCTGCCCATTCGACCACCAAGCGAAACATCGCATCGAGCGAGCACGTACTCGGATG
GAAGCCGGTCTTGTCGATCAGGATGATCTGGACGAAGAGCATCAGGGGCTCGCGCCAGCCGAACTGTTCG
CCAGGCTCAAGGCGAGCATGCCCGACGGCGAGGATCTCGTCGTGACCCATGGCGATGCCTGCTTGCCGAA
TATCATGGTGGAAAATGGCCGCTTTTCTGGATTCATCGACTGTGGCCGGCTGGGTGTGGCGGACCGCTAT
CAGGACATAGCGTTGGCTACCCGTGATATTGCTGAAGAGCTTGGCGGCGAATGGGCTGACCGCTTCCTCG
TGCTTTACGGTATCGCCGCTCCCGATTCGCAGCGCATCGCCTTCTATCGCCTTCTTGACGAGTTCTTCTG
AATTATTAACGCTTACAATTTCCTGATGCGGTATTTTCTCCTTACGCATCTGTGCGGTATTTCACACCGC
ATACAGGTGGCACTTTTCGGGGAAATGTGCGCGGAACCCCTATTTGTTTATTTTTCTAAATACATTCAAA
TATGTATCCGCTCATGAGACAATAACCCTGATAAATGCTTCAATAATAGCACGTGAGGAGGGCCACCATG
GCCAAGTTGACCAGTGCCGTTCCGGTGCTCACCGCGCGCGACGTCGCCGGAGCGGTCGAGTTCTGGACCG
ACCGGCTCGGGTTCTCCCGGGACTTCGTGGAGGACGACTTCGCCGGTGTGGTCCGGGACGACGTGACCCT
GTTCATCAGCGCGGTCCAGGACCAGGTGGTGCCGGACAACACCCTGGCCTGGGTGTGGGTGCGCGGCCTG
GACGAGCTGTACGCCGAGTGGTCGGAGGTCGTGTCCACGAACTTCCGGGACGCCTCCGGGCCGGCCATGA
CCGAGATCGGCGAGCAGCCGTGGGGGCGGGAGTTCGCCCTGCGCGACCCGGCCGGCAACTGCGTGCACTT
CGTGGCCGAGGAGCAGGACTGACACGTGCTAAAACTTCATTTTTAATTTAAAAGGATCTAGGTGAAGATC
CTTTTTGATAATCTCATGACCAAAATCCCTTAACGTGAGTTTTCGTTCCACTGAGCGTCAGACCCCGTAG
AAAAGATCAAAGGATCTTCTTGAGATCCTTTTTTTCTGCGCGTAATCTGCTGCTTGCAAACAAAAAAACC
ACCGCTACCAGCGGTGGTTTGTTTGCCGGATCAAGAGCTACCAACTCTTTTTCCGAAGGTAACTGGCTTC
AGCAGAGCGCAGATACCAAATACTGTCCTTCTAGTGTAGCCGTAGTTAGGCCACCACTTCAAGAACTCTG
TAGCACCGCCTACATACCTCGCTCTGCTAATCCTGTTACCAGTGGCTGCTGCCAGTGGCGATAAGTCGTG
TCTTACCGGGTTGGACTCAAGACGATAGTTACCGGATAAGGCGCAGCGGTCGGGCTGAACGGGGGGTTCG
TGCACACAGCCCAGCTTGGAGCGAACGACCTACACCGAACTGAGATACCTACAGCGTGAGCTATGAGAAA
GCGCCACGCTTCCCGAAGGGAGAAAGGCGGACAGGTATCCGGTAAGCGGCAGGGTCGGAACAGGAGAGCG
CACGAGGGAGCTTCCAGGGGGAAACGCCTGGTATCTTTATAGTCCTGTCGGGTTTCGCCACCTCTGACTT
GAGCGTCGATTTTTGTGATGCTCGTCAGGGGGGCGGAGCCTATGGAAAAACGCCAGCAACGCGGCCTTTT
TACGGTTCCTGGCCTTTTGCTGGCCTTTTGCTCACATGTTCTTTCCTGCGTTATCCCCTGATTCTGTGGA
TAACCGTATTACCGCCTTTGAGTGAGCTGATACCGCTCGCCGCAGCCGAACGACCGAGCGCAGCGAGTCA
GTGAGCGAGGAAGCGGAAG
