>Addgene plasmid #68453 | TOPO CCSP | addgene partial sequence | sequence record 123076 | pBR322ori-F 5'-GGGAAACGCCTGGTATCTTT-3'
TCTGACTTGAGCGTCGATTTTTGTGATGCTCGTCAGGGGGGCGGAGCCTATGGAAAAACGCCAGCAACGC
GGCCTTTTTACGGTTCCTGGCCTTTTGCTGGCCTTTTGCTCACATGTTCTTTCCTGCGTTATCCCCTGAT
TCTGTGGATAACCGTATTACCGCCTTTGAGTGAGCTGATACCGCTCGCCGCAGCCGAACGACCGAGCGCA
GCGAGTCAGTGAGCGAGGAAGCGGAAGAGCGCCCAATACGCAAACCGCCTCTCCCCGCGCGTTGGCCGAT
TCATTAATGCAGCTGGCACGACAGGTTTCCCGACTGGAAAGCGGGCAGTGAGCGCAACGCAATTAATGTG
AGTTAGCTCACTCATTAGGCACCCCAGGCTTTACACTTTATGCTTCCGGCTCGTATGTTGTGTGGAATTG
TGAGCGGATAACAATTTCACACAGGAAACAGCTATGACCATGATTACGCCAAGCTATTTAGGTGACACTA
TAGAATACTCAAGCTATGCATCAAGCTTGGTACCGAGCTCGGATCAGTGTGAGGGAGTGTAAAGCTGGTT
TCCTGGGAATGGCTAACACTTGAGAACTGTCAACATCATGAAAGGATAAGAAAGAATGGCCAAGGAAAGA
AAACAGGAAAGAGCTGAGTGTGGGAGAGGCCTGGAGAGAATGGGGCAAGAAGTGGGAGGCTAAAGGGTAA
GGGCAAGGGAGGGTCAAGTCAGATGAGGACTGAAGGTGCTTTCAACTGGTAGGACTTGAGGGCTGCTCTG
GGTAGGAGCCAGCCCGGTCTGGGCCCTGGGTCTCTCATGTGTTCTATGGAGAAGTCTTTATATTTGTTCA
TGTGTATTGTATGTGGGCTCTAACCTGGCCAACAATGCCCAAGAATCAAGTGATTTTTGTGGCTTGAAGT
CTAGCCACTTTCCTTGGAGGGAGGCAATAGAAGGAGCCTAGTGACATCTCGGACGGAGTCTGGGGTCTTT
GTCCTTCCCCTTGATTCCTGAAGGGTCTCCAGCCTCTGGTTCTCCAGGGTTGGCAAGTCTACAATTGCTT
CCCGGAACCTGGAGTGCTCAGTGCTTGACTTTAAAGAGGACACAGGTGCCTACAGTTC
