>Addgene plasmid #68453 | TOPO CCSP | addgene partial sequence | sequence record 123077 | ccdb-rev 5'-ATATGCACCACCGGGTAAAG-3'
GCAGACGTGCACTGGCCAGGGGGATCACCATCCGTCGCCCCGGCGTGTCAATAATATCACTCTGTACATC
CACAAACAGACGATAACGGCTCTCTCTTTTATAGGTGTAAACCTTAAACTGCCGTACGTATAGGCTGCGC
AACTGTTGGGAAGGGCGATCGGTGCGGGCCTCTTCGCTATTACGCCAGCTGGCGAAAGGGGGATGTGCTG
CAAGGCGATTAAGTTGGGTAACGCCAGGGTTTTCCCAGTCACGACGTTGTAAAACGACGGCCAGTGAATT
GTAATACGACTCACTATAGGGCGAATTGGGCCCTCTAGATGCATGCTCGAGCGGCCGCCAGTGTGATGGA
TATCTGCAGAATTCCAGCACACTGGCGGCCGTTACTAGTGGATCCCGCTTAAGCTGTAGCGCTAATGTCG
GGTCGGGTATGTGTGGGTATGCGTGTGGCTTTTTATATGTTCCTGGCAGCCCACAAGAGGTAGGGGCAGG
GATTGTGCTCCACTCAAGAAATTGCACTATTTACTTAGTCATCTCCATGCAATAAGCAAATAATCTCTTT
TCATAAACCCAGTTTCTTTTCCCATTGAAACTGAGCTCACACAATAGGCCACTTGTGGGGTGTTTGGGCA
ATGGGCAGTGCGGGGGGGGGGGCGTCGGGGAACCCA
